>Addgene plasmid #220302 | GFP-Bcl-2-A131L | addgene full sequence | sequence record 436489 | Addgene NGS Result
CATGCATTAGTTATTAATAGTAATCAATTACGGGGTCATTAGTTCATAGCCCATATATGGAGTTCCGCGT
TACATAACTTACGGTAAATGGCCCGCCTGGCTGACCGCCCAACGACCCCCGCCCATTGACGTCAATAATG
ACGTATGTTCCCATAGTAACGCCAATAGGGACTTTCCATTGACGTCAATGGGTGGAGTATTTACGGTAAA
CTGCCCACTTGGCAGTACATCAAGTGTATCATATGCCAAGTACGCCCCCTATTGACGTCAATGACGGTAA
ATGGCCCGCCTGGCATTATGCCCAGTACATGACCTTATGGGACTTTCCTACTTGGCAGTACATCTACGTA
TTAGTCATCGCTATTACCATGGTGATGCGGTTTTGGCAGTACATCAATGGGCGTGGATAGCGGTTTGACT
CACGGGGATTTCCAAGTCTCCACCCCATTGACGTCAATGGGAGTTTGTTTTGGCACCAAAATCAACGGGA
CTTTCCAAAATGTCGTAACAACTCCGCCCCATTGACGCAAATGGGCGGTAGGCGTGTACGGTGGGAGGTC
TATATAAGCAGAGCTGGTTTAGTGAACCGTCAGATCCGCTAGCCGCCACCATGGTGAGCAAGGGCGAGGA
GCTGTTCACCGGGGTGGTGCCCATCCTGGTCGAGCTGGACGGCGACGTAAACGGCCACAAGTTCAGCGTG
TCCGGCGAGGGCGAGGGCGATGCCACCTACGGCAAGCTGACCCTGAAGTTCATCTGCACCACCGGCAAGC
TGCCCGTGCCCTGGCCCACCCTCGTGACCACCTTGACCTACGGCGTGCAGTGCTTCGCCCGCTACCCCGA
CCACATGAAGCAGCACGACTTCTTCAAGTCCGCCATGCCCGAAGGCTACGTCCAGGAGCGCACCATCTTC
TTCAAGGACGACGGCAACTACAAGACCCGCGCCGAGGTGAAGTTCGAGGGCGACACCCTGGTGAACCGCA
TCGAGCTGAAGGGCATCGACTTCAAGGAGGACGGCAACATCCTGGGGCACAAGCTGGAGTACAACTACAA
CAGCCACAAGGTCTATATCACCGCCGACAAGCAGAAGAACGGCATCAAGGTGAACTTCAAGACCCGCCAC
AACATCGAGGACGGCAGCGTGCAGCTCGCCGACCACTACCAGCAGAACACCCCCATCGGCGACGGCCCCG
TGCTGCTGCCCGACAACCACTACCTGAGCACCCAGTCCGCCCTGAGCAAAGACCCCAACGAGAAGCGCGA
TCACATGGTCCTGCTGGAGTTCGTGACCGCCGCCGGGATCACTCTCGGCATGGACGAGCTGTACAAGCTC
AGATCTATGGCGCACGCTGGGAGAACGGGGTACGATAACCGGGAGATAGTGATGAAGTACATCCATTATA
AGCTGTCGCAGAGGGGCTACGAGTGGGATGCGGGAGATGTGGGCGCCGCGCCCCCGGGGGCCGCCCCCGC
ACCGGGCATCTTCTCCTCCCAGCCCGGGCACACGCCCCATCCAGCCGCATCCCGCGACCCGGTCGCCAGG
ACCTCGCCGCTGCAGACCCCGGCTGCCCCCGGCGCCGCCGCGGGGCCTGCGCTCAGCCCGGTGCCACCTG
TGGTCCACCTGACCCTCCGCCAGGCCGGCGACGACTTCTCCCGCCGCTACCGCCGCGACTTCGCCGAGAT
GTCCAGCCAGCTGCACCTGACGCCCTTCACCGCGCGGGGACGCTTTCTGACGGTGGTGGAGGAGCTCTTC
AGGGACGGGGTGAACTGGGGGAGGATTGTGGCCTTCTTTGAGTTCGGTGGGGTCATGTGTGTGGAGAGCG
TCAACCGGGAGATGTCGCCCCTGGTGGACAACATCGCCCTGTGGATGACTGAGTACCTGAACCGGCACCT
GCACACCTGGATCCAGGATAACGGAGGCTGGGATGCCTTTGTGGAACTGTACGGCCCCAGCATGCGGCCT
CTGTTTGATTTCTCCTGGCTGTCTCTGAAGACTCTGCTCAGTTTGGCCCTGGTGGGAGCTTGCATCACCC
TGGGTGCCTATCTGAGCCACAAGTGAGAATTCTGCAGTCGACGGTACCGCGGGCCCGGGATCCACCGGAT
CTAGATAACTGATCATAATCAGCCATACCACATTTGTAGAGGTTTTACTTGCTTTAAAAAACCTCCCACA
CCTCCCCCTGAACCTGAAACATAAAATGAATGCAATTGTTGTTGTTAACTTGTTTATTGCAGCTTATAAT
GGTTACAAATAAAGCAATAGCATCACAAATTTCACAAATAAAGCATTTTTTTCACTGCATTCTAGTTGTG
GTTTGTCCAAACTCATCAATGTATCTTAACGCGTAAATTGTAAGCGTTAATATTTTGTTAAAATTCGCGT
TAAATTTTTGTTAAATCAGCTCATTTTTTAACCAATAGGCCGAAATCGGCAAAATCCCTTATAAATCAAA
AGAATAGACCGAGATAGGGT
[37 nt withheld, positions 2471-2507]
AAAGAACGTGGACTCCAACGTCAAAGG
[49 nt withheld, positions 2535-2583]
T
[91 nt withheld, positions 2585-2675]
G
[124 nt withheld, positions 2677-2800]
CAGGTGGCACTTTTCGGGGAAATGTGCGCGGAACCCCTATTTGTTTATTTTTCTAAATACATTCAAATAT
GTATCCGCTCATGAGACAATAACCCTGATAAATGCTTCAATAATATTGAAAAAGGAAGAGTCCTGAGGCG
GAAAGAACCAGCTGTGGAATGTGTGTCAGTTAGGGTGTGGAAAGTCCCCAGGCTCCCCAGCAGGCAGAAG
TATGCAAAGCATGCATCTCAATTAGTCAGCAACCAGGTGTGGAAAGTCCCCAGGCTCCCCAGCAGGCAGA
AGTATGCAAAGCATGCATCTCAATTAGTCAGCAACCATAGTCCCGCCCCTAACTCCGCCCATCCCGCCCC
TAACTCCGCCCAGTTCCGCCCATTCTCCGCCCCATGGCTGACTAATTTTTTTTATTTATGCAGAGGCCGA
GGCCGCCTCGGCCTCTGAGCTATTCCAGAAGTAGTGAGGAGGCTTTTTTGGAGGCCTAGGCTTTTGCAAA
GATCGATCAAGAGACAGGATGAGGATCGTTTCGCATGATTGAACAAGATGGATTGCACGCAGGTTCTCCG
GCCGCTTGGGTGGAGAGGCTATTCGGCTATGACTGGGCACAACAGACAATCGGCTGCTCTGATGCCGCCG
TGTTCCGGCTGTCAGCGCAGGGGCGCCCGGTTCTTTTTGTCAAGACCGACCTGTCCGGTGCCCTGAATGA
ACTGCAAGACGAGGCAGCGCGGCTATCGTGGCTGGCCACGACGGGCGTTCCTTGCGCAGCTGTGCTCGAC
GTTGTCACTGAAGCGGGAAGGGACTGGCTGCTATTGGGCGAAGTGCCGGGGCAGGATCTCCTGTCATCTC
ACCTTGCTCCTGCCGAGAAAGTATCCATCATGGCTGATGCAATGCGGCGGCTGCATACGCTTGATCCGGC
TACCTGCCCATTCGACCACCAAGCGAAACATCGCATCGAGCGAGCACGTACTCGGATGGAAGCCGGTCTT
GTCGATCAGGATGATCTGGACGAAGAGCATCAGGGGCTCGCGCCAGCCGAACTGTTCGCCAGGCTCAAGG
CGAGCATGCCCGACGGCGAGGATCTCGTCGTGACCCATGGCGATGCCTGCTTGCCGAATATCATGGTGGA
AAATGGCCGCTTTTCTGGATTCATCGACTGTGGCCGGCTGGGTGTGGCGGACCGCTATCAGGACATAGCG
TTGGCTACCCGTGATATTGCTGAAGAGCTTGGCGGCGAATGGGCTGACCGCTTCCTCGTGCTTTACGGTA
TCGCCGCTCCCGATTCGCAGCGCATCGCCTTCTATCGCCTTCTTGACGAGTTCTTCTGAGCGGGACTCTG
GGGTTCGAAATGACCGACCAAGCGACGCCCAACCTGCCATCACGAGATTTCGATTCCACCGCCGCCTTCT
ATGAAAGGTTGGGCTTCGGAATCGTTTTCCGGGACGCCGGCTGGATGATCCTCCAGCGCGGGGATCTCAT
GCTGGAGTTCTTCGCCCACCCTAGGGGGAGGCTAACTGAAACACGGAAGGAGACAATACCGGAAGGAACC
CGCGCTATGACGGCAATAAAAAGACAGAATAAAACGCACGGTGTTGGGTCGTTTGTTCATAAACGCGGGG
TTCGGTCCCAGGGCTGGCACTCTGTCGATACCCCACCGAGACCCCATTGGGGCCAATACGCCCGCGTTTC
TTCCTTTTCCCCACCCCACCCCCCAAGTTCGGGTGAAGGCCCAGGGCTCGCAGCCAACGTCGGGGCGGCA
GGCCCTGCCATAGCCTCAGGTTACTCATATATACTTTAGATTGATTTAAAACTTCATTTTTAATTTAAAA
GGATCTAGGTGAAGATCCTTTTTGATAATCTCATGACCAAAATCCCTTAACGTGAGTTTTCGTTCCACTG
AGCGTCAGACCCCGTAGAAAAGATCAAAGGATCTTCTTGAGATCCTTTTTTTCTGCGCGTAATCTGCTGC
TTGCAAACAAAAAAACCACCGCTACCAGCGGTGGTTTGTTTGCCGGATCAAGAGCTACCAACTCTTTTTC
CGAAGGTAACTGGCTTCAGCAGAGCGCAGATACCAAATACTGTTCTTCTAGTGTAGCCGTAGTTAGGCCA
CCACTTCAAGAACTCTGTAGCACCGCCTACATACCTCGCTCTGCTAATCCTGTTACCAGTGGCTGCTGCC
AGTGGCGATAAGTCGTGTCTTACCGGGTTGGACTCAAGACGATAGTTACCGGATAAGGCGCAGCGGTCGG
GCTGAACGGGGGGTTCGTGCACACAGCCCAGCTTGGAGCGAACGACCTACACCGAACTGAGATACCTACA
GCGTGAGCTATGAGAAAGCGCCACGCTTCCCGAAGGGAGAAAGGCGGACAGGTATCCGGTAAGCGGCAGG
GTCGGAACAGGAGAGCGCACGAGGGAGCTTCCAGGGGGAAACGCCTGGTATCTTTATAGTCCTGTCGGGT
TTCGCCACCTCTGACTTGAGCGTCGATTTTTGTGATGCTCGTCAGGGGGGCGGAGCCTATGGAAAAACGC
CAGCAACGCGGCCTTTTTACGGTTCCTGGCCTTTTGCTGGCCTTTTGCTCACATGTTCTTTCCTGCGTTA
TCCCCTGATTCTGTGGATAACCGTATTACCGC
Features (pLannotate 1.2.2; 15 found; start..end, strand, type, name):
     68..371     +  enhancer       CMV enhancer: human cytomegalovirus immediate early enhancer
    372..575     +  promoter       CMV promoter: human cytomegalovirus (CMV) immediate early promoter
    611..1327    +  CDS            Emerald: Emerald is a basic (constitutively fluorescent) green fluorescent protein published in 1998, derived from Aequorea victoria. It is reported to be a very rapidly-maturing weak dimer.
   1337..2053    +  CDS            BCL2: BCL2_HUMAN - Experimental evidence at protein level: Swiss-Prot protein existence level 1. Suppresses apoptosis in a variety of cell systems including factor-dependent lymphohematopoietic and neural cells. Regulates cell death by controlling the mitochondrial membrane permeability. Appears to function in a feedback loop system with caspases. Inhibits caspase activity either by preventing the release of cytochrome c from the mitochondria and/or by binding to the apoptosis-activating factor (APAF-1). May attenuate inflammation by impairing NLRP1-inflammasome activation, hence CASP1 activation an
   2057..2093    +  misc_feature   MCS (fragment): multiple cloning site
   2110..2194    +  CDS            large T antigen (fragment): large T antigen from SV40 (simian virus 40)
   2217..2338    +  polyA_signal   SV40 poly(A) signal: SV40 polyadenylation signal
   2372..2800    -  rep_origin     f1 ori (sequence partly withheld): f1 bacteriophage origin of replication; arrow indicates direction of (+) strand synthesis
   2827..2931    +  promoter       AmpR promoter: bla
   2933..3290    +  promoter       SV40 promoter: SV40 enhancer and early promoter
   3325..4119    +  CDS            NeoR/KanR: aminoglycoside phosphotransferase from Tn5; aph(3')-II (or nptII); confers resistance to neomycin, kanamycin, and G418 (Geneticin®)
   4140..4292    +  CDS            ble (fragment): BLE_KLEPN - Experimental evidence at protein level: Swiss-Prot protein existence level 1. Binding protein with a strong affinity to the bleomycin family of antibiotics. Binds to CL990; an antimitotic-antibiotic compound. From Klebsiella pneumoniae.
   4351..4398    +  polyA_signal   HSV TK poly(A) signal: herpes simplex virus thymidine kinase polyadenylation signal (Cole and Stacy, 1985)
   4489..4505    -  polyA_signal   bGH poly(A) signal (fragment): bovine growth hormone polyadenylation signal
   4727..5315    +  rep_origin     ori: high-copy-number ColE1/pMB1/pBR322/pUC origin of replication
