[The description below was written by a language model from this plasmid's Addgene catalogue record and pLannotate feature annotations shown in this document.]
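Description:
GFP-Bcl-2-A131L is a mammalian expression plasmid built on the pEMD-C1 backbone, a C1-style fluorescent protein fusion vector, and the sequenced construct is about 5.4 kb. It replicates in E. coli at high copy from a ColE1/pUC-type origin and also carries an f1 phage origin. A single NeoR/KanR (Tn5 aminoglycoside phosphotransferase) gene provides both selections. A bacterial bla-type promoter sits directly upstream of an SV40 enhancer/early promoter, so the same coding sequence gives kanamycin resistance in bacteria and G418 resistance in transfected mammalian cells, with an HSV TK polyadenylation signal terminating the cassette. Short annotated fragments (ble, SV40 large T antigen, bGH poly(A)) appear to be backbone remnants rather than functional elements.

The expression cassette uses the human CMV immediate early enhancer and promoter to drive Emerald GFP, a rapidly maturing Aequorea-derived green fluorescent protein. This is followed a few codons downstream by the roughly 720 bp human BCL2 coding sequence, giving an N-terminally Emerald-tagged Bcl-2 fusion. A residual fragment of the multiple cloning site and the SV40 poly(A) signal follow the insert. The BCL2 sequence carries the point substitution A131L; the record does not state its functional consequence. The cloning sites used are also not recorded.

The stated purpose is mammalian expression of GFP-tagged Bcl-2-A131L. The fluorescent tag allows the abundance and localisation of this anti-apoptotic protein to be followed in cells. The associated publication concerns degradation of BCL-2 by thalidomide derivatives acting through CRBN, so the mutant is presumably compared with wild-type Bcl-2 in that context.
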