Addgene plasmid #220302: GFP-Bcl-2-A131L
Purpose: mammalian expression of Bcl-2-A131L tagged with GFP
Depositing lab: Xinlai Cheng. Depositing organization: Buchmann Institute for Molecular Life Sciences. Publication: Thalidomide derivatives degrade BCL-2 by reprogramming the binding surface of CRBN. Wang J, Heinz M, Han K, Shah VJ, Hasselbeck S, Schwalm MP, Rathore R, Hummer G, Zhou J, Dikic I, Cheng X. Cell Reports Physical Science, Volume 5, Issue 5, 101960 10.1016/j.xcrp.2024.101960.
Backbone
  Vector backbone: pEMD-C1
  Backbone size w/o insert (bp): 4702
  Vector type: Mammalian Expression
  Selectable markers: Neomycin (select with G418)
Growth in bacteria
  Bacterial resistance: Kanamycin, 50 μg/mL
  Growth temperature: 37°C
  Growth strain: DH5alpha
  Copy number: High Copy
Gene/Insert
  Gene/Insert name: Bcl2
  Species: H. sapiens (human)
  Insert size (bp): 720
  Mutation: A131L
  Entrez Gene: BCL2 (a.k.a. Bcl-2, PPP1R50)
  Promoter: CMV
  Tag / fusion protein: Emerald GFP (N terminal on backbone)
  Cloning method: Restriction Enzyme; 5′ cloning site unknown (unknown if destroyed)
Terms and licenses: Academic/Nonprofit Terms; Industry Terms: Not Available to Industry
How to cite: GFP-Bcl-2-A131L was a gift from Xinlai Cheng (Addgene plasmid # 220302 ; http://n2t.net/addgene:220302 ; RRID:Addgene_220302)
